>Addgene plasmid #214476 | RDX-mCherry | addgene full sequence | sequence record 425590 | Addgene NGS Result
TACGGTTCCTGGCCTTTTGCTGGCCTTTTGCTCACATGTTCTTTCCTGCGTTATCCCCTGATTCTGTGGA
TAACCGTATTACCGCCATGCATTAGTTATTAATAGTAATCAATTACGGGGTCATTAGTTCATAGCCCATA
TATGGAGTTCCGCGTTACATAACTTACGGTAAATGGCCCGCCTGGCTGACCGCCCAACGACCCCCGCCCA
TTGACGTCAATAATGACGTATGTTCCCATAGTAACGCCAATAGGGACTTTCCATTGACGTCAATGGGTGG
AGTATTTACGGTAAACTGCCCACTTGGCAGTACATCAAGTGTATCATATGCCAAGTACGCCCCCTATTGA
CGTCAATGACGGTAAATGGCCCGCCTGGCATTATGCCCAGTACATGACCTTATGGGACTTTCCTACTTGG
CAGTACATCTACGTATTAGTCATCGCTATTACCATGGTGATGCGGTTTTGGCAGTACATCAATGGGCGTG
GATAGCGGTTTGACTCACGGGGATTTCCAAGTCTCCACCCCATTGACGTCAATGGGAGTTTGTTTTGGCA
CCAAAATCAACGGGACTTTCCAAAATGTCGTAACAACTCCGCCCCATTGACGCAAATGGGCGGTAGGCGT
GTACGGTGGGAGGTCTATATAAGCAGAGCTGGTTTAGTGAACCGTCAGATCCGCTAGCGCCACCATGCCG
AAACCAATCAACGTAAGAGTAACTACAATGGATGCTGAGCTGGAATTTGCCATTCAGCCCAATACAACTG
GCAAACAACTTTTTGACCAGGTGGTGAAAACAGTTGGTTTGCGTGAGGTCTGGTTTTTTGGGCTGCAGTA
TGTAGACAGCAAAGGTTATTCTACATGGCTTAAACTAAATAAAAAGGTAACACAGCAGGATGTTAAAAAA
GAGAATCCTTTACAGTTCAAGTTTAGAGCTAAATTCTTTCCTGAAGATGTTTCTGAGGAATTAATTCAAG
AAATAACCCAGAGACTCTTCTTCTTGCAAGTTAAAGAAGCCATCTTAAATGATGAGATATATTGCCCGCC
AGAAACTGCAGTTCTTTTGGCTTCCTATGCTGTCCAAGCCAAGTATGGAGATTACAATAAAGAGATTCAT
AAGCCAGGCTACCTGGCTAATGATAGACTCCTACCCCAGCGTGTATTGGAACAACACAAACTAACAAAAG
AACAGTGGGAAGAAAGAATACAGAACTGGCATGAAGAACATAGAGGAATGTTAAGGGAGGATTCTATGAT
GGAATACCTGAAGATTGCACAAGATCTAGAAATGTATGGAGTCAACTATTTTGAAATAAAAAATAAAAAA
GGAACTGAATTGTGGCTAGGTGTTGATGCTTTGGGTCTGAATATTTATGAGCATGACGACAAGTTAACAC
CTAAAATTGGTTTTCCCTGGAGTGAAATCAGAAATATTTCATTTAATGACAAAAAATTTGTTATAAAGCC
AATCGACAAAAAGGCACCTGATTTTGTGTTTTATGCACCTCGTCTGAGAATCAATAAGAGGATTTTGGCC
TTATGTATGGGAAACCATGAACTATACATGCGAAGAAGGAAGCCTGATACTATTGAAGTACAACAGATGA
AGGCTCAGGCTAGGGAGGAGAAACATCAGAAGCAGTTGGAAAGGGCACAATTAGAGAATGAAAAGGAGAA
AAGAGAAATAGCAGAAAAGGAAAAGGAAAGAATAGAACGTGAAAAGGAAGAGCTAATGGAACGTCTAAAA
CAAATTGAAGAGCAGACAATTAAAGCTCAGAAAGAACTAGAAGAACAGACTCGAAAAGCTCTAGAACTGG
ATCAAGAACGAAAACGAGCAAAAGAAGAAGCAGAACGACTTGAAAAGGAGCGTCGAGCTGCTGAAGAGGC
AAAGTCTGCCATAGCAAAACAAGCTGCCGACCAGATGAAGAATCAGGAGCAGCTAGCAGCAGAACTTGCT
GAATTCACTGCCAAGATTGCACTTCTAGAGGAAGCCAAGAAGAAAAAGGAAGAGGAAGCTACTGAGTGGC
AACACAAAGCTTTTGCAGCCCAGGAAGACTTGGAAAAGACCAAAGAAGAGTTAAAAACTGTGATGTCTGC
CCCCCCTCCACCTCCACCACCACCAGTCATTCCTCCAACAGAAAACGAACATGATGAACACGATGAGAAT
AATGCTGAAGCTAGTGCTGAATTATCAAATGAAGGGGTAATGAACCATAGAAGCGAGGAAGAACGTGTAA
CCGAAACACAGAAAAATGAGCGTGTTAAGAAGCAACTTCAGGCATTAAGTTCAGAATTAGCCCAAGCCAG
AGATGAAACCAAGAAAACACAAAATGATGTTCTTCATGCTGAGAATGTTAAAGCAGGCCGTGATAAGTAC
AAGACTCTGCGACAGATTCGACAAGGCAATACAAAGCAGCGTATCGATGAGTTTGAAGCAATGGCATCCG
GCGGTAGCGGCGGTGGCAGCGGACCGGTCGCCACCATGGTGAGCAAGGGCGAGGAGGATAACATGGCCAT
CATCAAGGAGTTCATGCGCTTCAAGGTGCACATGGAGGGCTCCGTGAACGGCCACGAGTTCGAGATCGAG
GGCGAGGGCGAGGGCCGCCCCTACGAGGGCACCCAGACCGCCAAGCTGAAGGTGACCAAGGGTGGCCCCC
TGCCCTTCGCCTGGGACATCCTGTCCCCTCAGTTCATGTACGGCTCCAAGGCCTACGTGAAGCACCCCGC
CGACATCCCCGACTACTTGAAGCTGTCCTTCCCCGAGGGCTTCAAGTGGGAGCGCGTGATGAACTTCGAG
GACGGCGGCGTGGTGACCGTGACCCAGGACTCCTCCCTGCAGGACGGCGAGTTCATCTACAAGGTGAAGC
TGCGCGGCACCAACTTCCCCTCCGACGGCCCCGTAATGCAGAAGAAGACCATGGGCTGGGAGGCCTCCTC
CGAGCGGATGTACCCCGAGGACGGCGCCCTGAAGGGCGAGATCAAGCAGAGGCTGAAGCTGAAGGACGGC
GGCCACTACGACGCTGAGGTCAAGACCACCTACAAGGCCAAGAAGCCCGTGCAGCTGCCCGGCGCCTACA
ACGTCAACATCAAGTTGGACATCACCTCCCACAACGAGGACTACACCATCGTGGAACAGTACGAACGCGC
CGAGGGCCGCCACTCCACCGGCGGCATGGACGAGCTGTACAAGTAAAGCGGCCGCGACTCTAGATCATAA
TCAGCCATACCACATTTGTAGAGGTTTTACTTGCTTTAAAAAACCTCCCACACCTCCCCCTGAACCTGAA
ACATAAAATGAATGCAATTGTTGTTGTTAACTTGTTTATTGCAGCTTATAATGGTTACAAATAAAGCAAT
AGCATCACAAATTTCACAAATAAAGCATTTTTTTCACTGCATTCTAGTTGTGGTTTGTCCAAACTCATCA
ATGTATCTTAAGGCGTAAATTGTAAGCGTTAATATTTTGTTAAAATTCGCGTTAAATTTTTGTTAAATCA
GCTCATTTTTTAACCAATAGGCCGAAATCGGCAAAATCCCTTATAAATCAAAAGAATAGACCGAGATAGG
GT
[37 nt withheld, positions 3573-3609]
AAAGAACGTGGACTCCAACGTCAAAGG
[49 nt withheld, positions 3637-3685]
T
[91 nt withheld, positions 3687-3777]
G
[124 nt withheld, positions 3779-3902]
CAGGTGGCACTTTTCGGGGAAATGTGCGCGGAACCCCTATTTGTTTATTTTTCTAAATACATTCAAATAT
GTATCCGCTCATGAGACAATAACCCTGATAAATGCTTCAATAATATTGAAAAAGGAAGAGTCCTGAGGCG
GAAAGAACCAGCTGTGGAATGTGTGTCAGTTAGGGTGTGGAAAGTCCCCAGGCTCCCCAGCAGGCAGAAG
TATGCAAAGCATGCATCTCAATTAGTCAGCAACCAGGTGTGGAAAGTCCCCAGGCTCCCCAGCAGGCAGA
AGTATGCAAAGCATGCATCTCAATTAGTCAGCAACCATAGTCCCGCCCCTAACTCCGCCCATCCCGCCCC
TAACTCCGCCCAGTTCCGCCCATTCTCCGCCCCATGGCTGACTAATTTTTTTTATTTATGCAGAGGCCGA
GGCCGCCTCGGCCTCTGAGCTATTCCAGAAGTAGTGAGGAGGCTTTTTTGGAGGCCTAGGCTTTTGCAAA
GATCGATCAAGAGACAGGATGAGGATCGTTTCGCATGATTGAACAAGATGGATTGCACGCAGGTTCTCCG
GCCGCTTGGGTGGAGAGGCTATTCGGCTATGACTGGGCACAACAGACAATCGGCTGCTCTGATGCCGCCG
TGTTCCGGCTGTCAGCGCAGGGGCGCCCGGTTCTTTTTGTCAAGACCGACCTGTCCGGTGCCCTGAATGA
ACTGCAAGACGAGGCAGCGCGGCTATCGTGGCTGGCCACGACGGGCGTTCCTTGCGCAGCTGTGCTCGAC
GTTGTCACTGAAGCGGGAAGGGACTGGCTGCTATTGGGCGAAGTGCCGGGGCAGGATCTCCTGTCATCTC
ACCTTGCTCCTGCCGAGAAAGTATCCATCATGGCTGATGCAATGCGGCGGCTGCATACGCTTGATCCGGC
TACCTGCCCATTCGACCACCAAGCGAAACATCGCATCGAGCGAGCACGTACTCGGATGGAAGCCGGTCTT
GTCGATCAGGATGATCTGGACGAAGAGCATCAGGGGCTCGCGCCAGCCGAACTGTTCGCCAGGCTCAAGG
CGAGCATGCCCGACGGCGAGGATCTCGTCGTGACCCATGGCGATGCCTGCTTGCCGAATATCATGGTGGA
AAATGGCCGCTTTTCTGGATTCATCGACTGTGGCCGGCTGGGTGTGGCGGACCGCTATCAGGACATAGCG
TTGGCTACCCGTGATATTGCTGAAGAGCTTGGCGGCGAATGGGCTGACCGCTTCCTCGTGCTTTACGGTA
TCGCCGCTCCCGATTCGCAGCGCATCGCCTTCTATCGCCTTCTTGACGAGTTCTTCTGAGCGGGACTCTG
GGGTTCGAAATGACCGACCAAGCGACGCCCAACCTGCCATCACGAGATTTCGATTCCACCGCCGCCTTCT
ATGAAAGGTTGGGCTTCGGAATCGTTTTCCGGGACGCCGGCTGGATGATCCTCCAGCGCGGGGATCTCAT
GCTGGAGTTCTTCGCCCACCCTAGGGGGAGGCTAACTGAAACACGGAAGGAGACAATACCGGAAGGAACC
CGCGCTATGACGGCAATAAAAAGACAGAATAAAACGCACGGTGTTGGGTCGTTTGTTCATAAACGCGGGG
TTCGGTCCCAGGGCTGGCACTCTGTCGATACCCCACCGAGACCCCATTGGGGCCAATACGCCCGCGTTTC
TTCCTTTTCCCCACCCCACCCCCCAAGTTCGGGTGAAGGCCCAGGGCTCGCAGCCAACGTCGGGGCGGCA
GGCCCTGCCATAGCCTCAGGTTACTCATATATACTTTAGATTGATTTAAAACTTCATTTTTAATTTAAAA
GGATCTAGGTGAAGATCCTTTTTGATAATCTCATGACCAAAATCCCTTAACGTGAGTTTTCGTTCCACTG
AGCGTCAGACCCCGTAGAAAAGATCAAAGGATCTTCTTGAGATCCTTTTTTTCTGCGCGTAATCTGCTGC
TTGCAAACAAAAAAACCACCGCTACCAGCGGTGGTTTGTTTGCCGGATCAAGAGCTACCAACTCTTTTTC
CGAAGGTAACTGGCTTCAGCAGAGCGCAGATACCAAATACTGTTCTTCTAGTGTAGCCGTAGTTAGGCCA
CCACTTCAAGAACTCTGTAGCACCGCCTACATACCTCGCTCTGCTAATCCTGTTACCAGTGGCTGCTGCC
AGTGGCGATAAGTCGTGTCTTACCGGGTTGGACTCAAGACGATAGTTACCGGATAAGGCGCAGCGGTCGG
GCTGAACGGGGGGTTCGTGCACACAGCCCAGCTTGGAGCGAACGACCTACACCGAACTGAGATACCTACA
GCGTGAGCTATGAGAAAGCGCCACGCTTCCCGAAGGGAGAAAGGCGGACAGGTATCCGGTAAGCGGCAGG
GTCGGAACAGGAGAGCGCACGAGGGAGCTTCCAGGGGGAAACGCCTGGTATCTTTATAGTCCTGTCGGGT
TTCGCCACCTCTGACTTGAGCGTCGATTTTTGTGATGCTCGTCAGGGGGGCGGAGCCTATGGAAAAACGC
CAGCAACGCGGCCTTTT
Features (pLannotate 1.2.2; 15 found; start..end, strand, type, name):
     26..85      +  rep_origin     RSF ori (fragment): Plasmids containing the RSF 1030 origin of replication can be propagated in E. coli cells that contain additional plasmids with compatible origins.
    153..456     +  enhancer       CMV enhancer: human cytomegalovirus immediate early enhancer
    457..660     +  promoter       CMV promoter: human cytomegalovirus (CMV) immediate early promoter
    695..2443    +  CDS            RDX: RADI_HUMAN - Experimental evidence at protein level: Swiss-Prot protein existence level 1. Probably plays a crucial role in the binding of the barbed end of actin filaments to the plasma membrane. From Homo sapiens (Human).
   2486..3193    +  CDS            mCherry: mCherry is a basic (constitutively fluorescent) red fluorescent protein published in 2004, derived from Discosoma sp.. It is reported to be a very rapidly-maturing monomer with low acid sensitivity.
   3213..3296    +  CDS            large T antigen (fragment): large T antigen from SV40 (simian virus 40)
   3319..3440    +  polyA_signal   SV40 poly(A) signal: SV40 polyadenylation signal
   3474..3902    -  rep_origin     f1 ori (sequence partly withheld): f1 bacteriophage origin of replication; arrow indicates direction of (+) strand synthesis
   3929..4033    +  promoter       AmpR promoter: bla
   4035..4392    +  promoter       SV40 promoter: SV40 enhancer and early promoter
   4427..5221    +  CDS            NeoR/KanR: aminoglycoside phosphotransferase from Tn5; aph(3')-II (or nptII); confers resistance to neomycin, kanamycin, and G418 (Geneticin®)
   5242..5394    +  CDS            ble (fragment): BLE_KLEPN - Experimental evidence at protein level: Swiss-Prot protein existence level 1. Binding protein with a strong affinity to the bleomycin family of antibiotics. Binds to CL990; an antimitotic-antibiotic compound. From Klebsiella pneumoniae.
   5453..5500    +  polyA_signal   HSV TK poly(A) signal: herpes simplex virus thymidine kinase polyadenylation signal (Cole and Stacy, 1985)
   5591..5607    -  polyA_signal   bGH poly(A) signal (fragment): bovine growth hormone polyadenylation signal
   5829..6417    +  rep_origin     ori: high-copy-number ColE1/pMB1/pBR322/pUC origin of replication
