[The description below was written by a language model from this plasmid's Addgene catalogue record and pLannotate feature annotations shown in this document.]
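Description:
RDX-mCherry is a 6,439 bp mammalian expression plasmid for transient transfection, built on the mCherry-Ezrin-N-14 backbone by removing the ezrin insert and replacing it with human radixin (RDX). It is propagated in E. coli through a high-copy ColE1/pUC-type origin and selected with kanamycin. The single NeoR/KanR cassette (Tn5 aminoglycoside phosphotransferase) sits behind both a bacterial bla-type promoter and the SV40 enhancer/early promoter and is terminated by the HSV TK polyadenylation signal, so the same gene also allows G418 selection in mammalian cells. An f1 origin is also present. The annotation additionally flags short fragments of an RSF origin, the ble gene, SV40 large T antigen and a bGH poly(A) signal. These appear to be backbone remnants or partial matches rather than functional elements.

The expression unit consists of the CMV immediate-early enhancer and promoter driving the radixin coding sequence, followed by a short linker region and mCherry, a monomeric, rapidly maturing red fluorescent protein. The tag is therefore fused to the C terminus of radixin, and the transcript ends at the SV40 poly(A) signal. The radixin sequence was PCR-amplified from a lentiviral ORF library clone and inserted by a ligation-independent PCR cloning method. It matches an MGC cDNA clone that differs from the canonical protein at one residue (K328E). Radixin is an ERM (ezrin/radixin/moesin) family member thought to link actin filaments to the plasma membrane. The construct allows fluorescence imaging of radixin localization in live or fixed cells, and the associated work examined polarization of ERM proteins together with MCAM/CD146 in melanoma cells.
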