Addgene plasmid #214476: RDX-mCherry
Purpose: Plasmid for transient transfection of RDX-mCherry fusion protein in mammalian cells.
Depositing lab: Natalie Ahn. Depositing organization: University of Colorado, Boulder. Publication: Cooperative polarization of MCAM/CD146 and ERM family proteins in melanoma. Miller SG, Hoh M, Ebmeier CC, Tay JW, Ahn NG. Mol Biol Cell. 2023 Dec 20:mbcE23060255. doi: 10.1091/mbc.E23-06-0255. PubMed 38117590.
Backbone
  Vector backbone: mCherry-Ezrin-N-14
  Backbone manufacturer: Michael Davidson, Addgene Plasmid #55043
  Total vector size (bp): 6439
  Modifications to backbone: Removed ezrin insert and replaced with RDX (radixin) insert.
  Vector type: Mammalian Expression
  Selectable markers: Neomycin (select with G418)
Growth in bacteria
  Bacterial resistance: Kanamycin, 50 μg/mL
  Growth temperature: 37°C
  Growth strain: DH5alpha
  Copy number: Unknown
Gene/Insert
  Gene/Insert name: RDX (alt name: radixin)
  Species: H. sapiens (human)
  Mutation: Sequence matches cDNA clone MGC:48283 IMAGE:5284438 (GenBank Accession BC047109.1) which differs from the canonical sequence at one amino acid (K328E).
  Entrez Gene: RDX (a.k.a. DFNB24)
  Promoter: CMV
  Tag / fusion protein: mCherry (C terminal on insert)
  Cloning method: Unknown
  Sequencing primers: 5′ CGCAAATGGGCGGTAGGCGTG; 3′ GAAATTTGTGATGCTATTGC
Resource information
  A portion of this plasmid was derived from a plasmid made by: CCSB-Boad Lentiviral Expression Library plasmid ccsbBroad304_06855 from the Functional Genomics facility at the University of Colorado Anschutz Medical Campus, Denver, CO.
Terms and licenses: Academic/Nonprofit Terms; Industry Terms: Not Available to Industry
Depositor comments: Plasmid was generated by PCR amplifying RDX from the CCSB-Broad Lentiviral Expression Library collection (ccsbBroad304_06855, source clone GenBank accession: BC047109) and inserting it into the mCherry backbone which was PCR amplified from mCherry-Ezrin-N-14, a gift from Michael Davidson (Addgene plasmid # 55043 ; http://n2t.net/addgene:55043 ; RRID:Addgene_55043). RDX was inserted into the backbone using the FastCloning method (Li et al., 2011, BMC Biotechnol 11, 92). The primer sequences for FastCloning and internal sequencing primers are included in the supplemental material for Miller et al.
How to cite: RDX-mCherry was a gift from Natalie Ahn (Addgene plasmid # 214476 ; http://n2t.net/addgene:214476 ; RRID:Addgene_214476)
