>Addgene plasmid #214476 | RDX-mCherry | depositor partial sequence | sequence record 418617 | Open reading frame verified by Sanger sequencing; consensus sequence from multiple primers/reads.
CCGTCAGATCCGCTAGCGCCACCATGCCGAAACCAATCAACGTAAGAGTAACTACAATGGATGCTGAGCT
GGAATTTGCCATTCAGCCCAATACAACTGGCAAACAACTTTTTGACCAGGTGGTGAAAACAGTTGGTTTG
CGTGAGGTCTGGTTTTTTGGGCTGCAGTATGTAGACAGCAAAGGTTATTCTACATGGCTTAAACTAAATA
AAAAGGTAACACAGCAGGATGTTAAAAAAGAGAATCCTTTACAGTTCAAGTTTAGAGCTAAATTCTTTCC
TGAAGATGTTTCTGAGGAATTAATTCAAGAAATAACCCAGAGACTCTTCTTCTTGCAAGTTAAAGAAGCC
ATCTTAAATGATGAGATATATTGCCCGCCAGAAACTGCAGTTCTTTTGGCTTCCTATGCTGTCCAAGCCA
AGTATGGAGATTACAATAAAGAGATTCATAAGCCAGGCTACCTGGCTAATGATAGACTCCTACCCCAGCG
TGTATTGGAACAACACAAACTAACAAAAGAACAGTGGGAAGAAAGAATACAGAACTGGCATGAAGAACAT
AGAGGAATGTTAAGGGAGGATTCTATGATGGAATACCTGAAGATTGCACAAGATCTAGAAATGTATGGAG
TCAACTATTTTGAAATAAAAAATAAAAAAGGAACTGAATTGTGGCTAGGTGTTGATGCTTTGGGTCTGAA
TATTTATGAGCATGACGACAAGTTAACACCTAAAATTGGTTTTCCCTGGAGTGAAATCAGAAATATTTCA
TTTAATGACAAAAAATTTGTTATAAAGCCAATCGACAAAAAGGCACCTGATTTTGTGTTTTATGCACCTC
GTCTGAGAATCAATAAGAGGATTTTGGCCTTATGTATGGGAAACCATGAACTATACATGCGAAGAAGGAA
GCCTGATACTATTGAAGTACAACAGATGAAGGCTCAGGCTAGGGAGGAGAAACATCAGAAGCAGTTGGAA
AGGGCACAATTAGAGAATGAAAAGGAGAAAAGAGAAATAGCAGAAAAGGAAAAGGAAAGAATAGAACGTG
AAAAGGAAGAGCTAATGGAACGTCTAAAACAAATTGAAGAGCAGACAATTAAAGCTCAGAAAGAACTAGA
AGAACAGACTCGAAAAGCTCTAGAACTGGATCAAGAACGAAAACGAGCAAAAGAAGAAGCAGAACGACTT
GAAAAGGAGCGTCGAGCTGCTGAAGAGGCAAAGTCTGCCATAGCAAAACAAGCTGCCGACCAGATGAAGA
ATCAGGAGCAGCTAGCAGCAGAACTTGCTGAATTCACTGCCAAGATTGCACTTCTAGAGGAAGCCAAGAA
GAAAAAGGAAGAGGAAGCTACTGAGTGGCAACACAAAGCTTTTGCAGCCCAGGAAGACTTGGAAAAGACC
AAAGAAGAGTTAAAAACTGTGATGTCTGCCCCCCCTCCACCTCCACCACCACCAGTCATTCCTCCAACAG
AAAACGAACATGATGAACACGATGAGAATAATGCTGAAGCTAGTGCTGAATTATCAAATGAAGGGGTAAT
GAACCATAGAAGCGAGGAAGAACGTGTAACCGAAACACAGAAAAATGAGCGTGTTAAGAAGCAACTTCAG
GCATTAAGTTCAGAATTAGCCCAAGCCAGAGATGAAACCAAGAAAACACAAAATGATGTTCTTCATGCTG
AGAATGTTAAAGCAGGCCGTGATAAGTACAAGACTCTGCGACAGATTCGACAAGGCAATACAAAGCAGCG
TATCGATGAGTTTGAAGCAATGGCATCCGGCGGTAGCGGCGGTGGCAGCGGACCGGTCGCCACCATGGTG
AGCAAGGGCGAGGAGGATAACATGGCCATCATCAAGGAGTTCATGCGCTTCAAGGTGCACATGGAGGGCT
CCGTGAACGGCCACGAGTTCGAGATCGAGGGCGAGGGCGAGGGCCGCCCCTACGAGGGCACCCAGACCGC
CAAGCTGAAGGTGACCAAGGGTGGCCCCCTGCCCTTCGCCTGGGACATCCTGTCCCCTCAGTTCATGTAC
GGCTCCAAGGCCTACGTGAAGCACCCCGCCGACATCCCCGACTACTTGAAGCTGTCCTTCCCCGAGGGCT
TCAAGTGGGAGCGCGTGATGAACTTCGAGGACGGCGGCGTGGTGACCGTGACCCAGGACTCCTCCCTGCA
GGACGGCGAGTTCATCTACAAGGTGAAGCTGCGCGGCACCAACTTCCCCTCCGACGGCCCCGTAATGCAG
AAGAAGACCATGGGCTGGGAGGCCTCCTCCGAGCGGATGTACCCCGAGGACGGCGCCCTGAAGGGCGAGA
TCAAGCAGAGGCTGAAGCTGAAGGACGGCGGCCACTACGACGCTGAGGTCAAGACCACCTACAAGGCCAA
GAAGCCCGTGCAGCTGCCCGGCGCCTACAACGTCAACATCAAGTTGGACATCACCTCCCACAACGAGGAC
TACACCATCGTGGAACAGTACGAACGCGCCGAGGGCCGCCACTCCACCGGCGGCATGGACGAGCTGTACA
AGTAAAGCGGCCGCGACTCTAGATCATAATCAGCCATACCACATTTGTAGAGGTTTTACTTGCTTTAAAA
AACCTCCCACACCT
